>Addgene plasmid #107020 | pGC682 | addgene full sequence | sequence record 210719 | Addgene NGS Result
GGCCCTGTCGGATTATGGGCTCTTCTTTTATCCTCTACTTTCTTTCTAGAAAATGCAAATGTTGAGTCAG
AAATTGCTGAATGGAGTACAACTGCAATGGGTTTAGCTTATGTTTCTGGAACAATTACTGGTGGAATTGT
GATTGAAAAGTAAGGTTATATTTCATTTCAATAAATGTTACCACAGTATAACAAAAACAAGTTACATTGT
TCAGAGTATGTCTGAATGTATTATTATTATTGTATTTGTGCATCAGTACTGTAGTTGTACTGAAGAAGGG
TTTAAAATAATCTCAACGTTTTTAAGACGAGTTAGTGAGAATACGGTCGCAGTTAGGATGTTTGGACATA
GTTTTATTAGATAATCGTGAACTAACTCACTATAAAAACCCGCTAACTCATTGAATAAGATAGTTTTAAA
CGTTCAAAATTTGAAGACAAAATTGTATGAATAAGTTTACAGAGTTGGTCGACGCAAGCTTCTCCTTCTC
TTCACATTTCTCAATAATTTAGCTCTAATTGCATTCGTATTCTTCGCAAAAATACGTATTCTGATTGACC
CGATGAAATACGGATGCCTAGTTGCATTGATCATCTACGGTTATACTTATGGGTGAGGTTTTTCAAATAT
ATTTTGATTTAATCGAATAATGAAATTTCAGAACTGGAGTTGGTCCAATTTCGTGGTTTATATCCTCTGA
ACTGGTACCTCAAAAACATCGTAGTATTGCTCAATCTGTGGCATATTCAATGAATACTGTAATGGTGGTT
ATCAGTACATTTACAGTATTACCTCTATATTCCGTTATTGGTAGTTATGCTTTCCTTATTCTATATTCAA
TTCCTTCATTTATAAGTATGCTTATATTATTTCGCTACTTACCGGAAACCAAAGGACGAGAGATTCATGA
TATTGTGAATGAACTTAAAAAAAAATGAAAACCTTTGAAAACGTTCATACGGCCGAAATTTTACTTGATC
GAGCCAATTGAACTTTTGTTAAGACTTACAGAAAAGTGAGAGATTTTGTTACAAAAAAGTGAGAAAAAAG
CGAAAATGAACAGGAAAAAGAAGAAAAATACACCCGAAGTATCATATAAAAATTAAAAAGATTGTTTGAC
CTGGCGGAACTTTTTTGCAAAAACTCTGAATATCCATGGCACATGCTTCGTGCAAAACAGGATCCAAATG
AATATCAACAAGAGATTCTTGAAGACGACGAGCCACTTGCTCAGAGCATTGCTTATCTCGAATGAGACCC
TTGTTAAAATCATTTTTCAAACATTATATGACATTGTCGAAATGTCCTCCTGATTCCATGATGGTAGCAA
ACTCACTTCGTCTTTGAGCCAATTTATCCAAGTCCTTGTAAAAAGTATTCGAAAATTGTTAACGGATAAA
ATGTTTATTATAATATCAAAAACAATTTGTCAGTTGACCACTTTTTGATATATTTGACAGAAACCGGGAT
GAATTGGCTCAAAGTTAGGGCGCCCTTCTATTACAGGGTTTCTGATAACAAACCGGTTATTAACTCCCAA
CAAGGGATGATTTCAATTCATCATGCTCAAATTGACCCAAATTAAGTTACATGACAAATTCATCGCCCTT
TTCAACTCTTCTTGGCTCATCATCTGTTATTCTGTTCCTATTCTGTCTGCACCCTATACCCCTTTGCATA
CTCTCTCGTCATTCCTTTCTTGGATAGTGTCTTCTTCTCCCCAGCTCTGCTACTTCTATGACTTGCGCCC
GCTGCTTTTCCGCTCGTTCCTCTCCTCTCTGACGTCTTCTTCTGCTTCTTTTCTCCTTCCTTTTTCCCTT
CTCAATCTTCCTCTTTTTCCCATTTCTGTCAATCATTCGAAGAAGAAGAAGAAGAAGACCCTCATTCATT
TCATTTTTTTTTCTGTCGGTGTGTGCTGCTCGGTTAAGAGTGAGCTCTCTATTCCACGTCTTCTTCTTTT
TCTTCTTCGATTCGAATCAATCACTCCACCAAAACGCATTCGTTTTTGGGATTCACCCCGCGGTTCGCAA
TAGGTTTCTTTTTCAAATTATTAGCGTTATAAATAGAAAAATGGTGGAGTTTCAATAAAAATGATAATTT
ACAAAGTGTATTTTGATTACATGTACTCAAAAAGGTTGAAATTTTTCATACCAGTTTTCCGGAAATCCAT
CTGATATCATTATCGTATTTTTCTTTTTAAAAATGTTTTCAAAAAAAAACAAAATATAGCTGGTTATTTG
GCACCCTCTAATTACCATTTTCCTGTCACACCACACTCTTTTCCTTCTTCCACTTCTTTCCGTTTTCAGC
CGCTTCCAACCAAACCGATATGAAAGCCGAGCAACAACGATCGATTCCACCCGGCTCGGCGACCTTCCCG
TCGCAGGTGAGACTCAGAAAACTAGAGAAACCGCTCAACTAACTCTTGATATCCGATTTCATTCTTTTCT
CTTTTCTTTTTGTTGAACTTTTCCATATTTCCAGATGCCACGGCCACCACCAAGCACCGAACAAGGAATC
ACAACGGAATCGGAGCTTGCGAAGAAAGCTCAAATCACTCCGAACGACGTTTTAGCACTTCCGGGAATCA
CTCAAGGTATCTTGCTCCCTTTGGATTTCAGTTTAAAACATAAATTTAGGATTCTTATGCTCCCCATCTG
CGAACATCTATAACATCGAGTTCACCAAGTTCCAAATCCGTGATCTGGACACTGAGCAAGTGCTTTTCGA
GATCGCCAAACCGGAGAACGATCAGGAGAATGATGAGTCGCCACAGGAGTCGGCAAGATACGTGCGTTAT
AGATTTGCTCCAAACTTTTTGAAACTCAAAACGGTCGGAGCAACTGTGGAATTCAAAGTAGGAGACATCC
CAATCCATCATTTCCGAATGATCGAACGTCACTTCTTCAAAGATCGCCTTCTGAAGTGTTTTGACTTTGA
ATTCGGATTCTGTATTCCGAATTCACGAAACAACTGTGAACATATCTATGAGTTCCCTCAACTCTCTCAA
CAACTCAGTGAGTCATTATTCTAAAAAGTACAATTCAAAAGACTAATCTCTTTTTCAGTGGACGACATGA
TCAACAATCCAAACGAGACTCGTTCTGACAGCTTCTATTTCGTCGATAACAAACTCGTCATGCACAACAA
AGCCGACTACTCATATGATGCATAAATATTTAATACAAAAATGTTCTGGATAATTATTCTGTCGAATAGA
AAAAAAACTCCAAATGTGATTAAATTCCAATAATTCCTGTCTAGTTTGTTCCTTCCCCTTCCCCTTCTCA
TGTTCAATGCATTCCTAAGCTTTTCAGTTCCCCCCTTGTTTCTATATTTTTTCGCTGTCCTGTCACACTC
GCTAAAAACACTAATCACACGGAAATCTGTTTTCAATAAAAACTCCAACTTTAACTCATTTTCAATTTCA
ACTGAAAGATTTTTTCATTAGAGAATGTCTAGAACTAGGCCGTTTACTGGCGCTACTCCACCTTTAAATT
GCAGTTGAATTTTTTTTAAATTCTCATTTTTGGAAAATTTGGAAATGCACCAAAATTTTGACTGAAAATT
ATGAAACATTTGCAATACTTTGAAATTTGTGTGATTCATTTATTTAGGACAGTTATTAGTTTACCTTAAA
TTTCCCTGAACTACTCTACTCCACTTTTTCCACCAAATTATTATTCACGAACCCAAAACTATCTTACACA
TCTTATCTTACAGGTTATACATTCTGCCACGTCTTGTAACCCCCTCCCACCTATTCTCTAATATACAACC
TCCCTTTCAAACAGTCCGTTATGACTCTATTGCTCCTAATCCCCCTTTTGTTTCCGGTTCGGCCTGAAAC
AAGAATAACAACAGGTGACTCGATAACTGTTAGGAAAATAAATTTTTTGGTCCCAATATTTCGGTATCCA
TTTCAAAACATCTTTTAAAATTGTCAAGACAGACAATTACCTCTGCTTGAAATGAAGGACACATGTCCCC
TCAATTCCTCATAAAACAAATAGAGGGGTGTCGAAATGATAAATGTTGCAAGTGAGGTGCAGATGGCAAT
GAAATTTATATATGTTTCTTTCATTCCATTCTTGTGGGGCAATTTCAAACGTTTGATAACTCACAGTGGT
CTAGATTTGCAGAACATCTGTGTTAGGTCAAGCAGAGCGAGAATTTGAGCATTTGAACTTTAGGGTCCTG
GGGGGGGGGGGGTGTCTAGACAGTCAGCGGCCCATAAGGGTTCATATGGTTTGACGGTGCATTGAACTAT
TTTTTAAGGAAAAAATTGAGATAAAGGCCATTTTTCCAAGAAAGCATCTAGCTTTTTCAACTGACACTAC
AAATTTCCCTATAACTTTCTGAAATTATCAGTGAAAAGTTGCCCAAATTTGAGACTTTAGCTAAAAATAG
ACAATTTTTTCCAAAACTTTGAGCGGCCATAACTTTTTTTTGAAAAACTTTCGGAACGTCTCATTACAAA
ATTTGGTTGCTTTGAGCCATTTTGAATCCGAAAAAGTCTCAAAAAGCAAAGTCTTAAATTTCGGTACTCC
ACCTTTAAAAAAAATAGGGTTTCCGCCGAAATTTCTGGGTTCCAATAATATCTGTTACCATTTCCTTGCT
CTGCGACGAGCAGCCACCAGACAAAAATCTCCTAATACCCCTCTTCATGCCTTTGTTCTTCCGGTTTGGC
GGTCTGAAAAAGAGCACCCCTCCCGGCGGGGGGCTCTCGGTATCTGTTCCGCAAAAACCGTCATATGGAG
GGCTATCGGGAGACGGGAAGAGTTGGAAATACGGGAAATGGTGATGAATAGGTAGATCAATCGATTCCGG
AACAAATAATTTGAGTTGAGCACGCGTGCTCCACATGTGCTCAGCCGCTTAGGTGTGAGTGAAGATCCTT
GGATTTCAAGGCCATCAGCCATTTCCCCTGTCCAGCTAGAGCAGTCCTAAACGGAATTTTTTGCATTCTT
TTGCTTCTTTACAATTTCAAATGTTCACTCTAACTAATTCAAAAATCTTTCTTTTTTACGAGCTCTCCTT
GCTCGCCGTTGTATTCCATTCATACCTTTAAGACCACCCGAGTGTACGCATATTTAACCAGGCACCCTAA
AAACATGAATAGTCTGTGGTGGAGGTAGACAGTGTGTTTTCTAAGAATGTCTCCGTAATTTGAAATATAT
TTTAGAGTCACCTGAAATTCATTTTTCAAGCAATATTTCTTACCATATCTTTGGGGATAATTTTAAAAGT
GGAGTGAAGTCGTTTAGGGACACGCTTTTAAGTTTTAGGAAATGGTTTTTTTTTAATTCATAACTTAAAA
AAATCTATAAAAATTGTTACATTTTTTATGATTTTCTCAATTTTGTTGAATGTTTGAATTTTTTTTTTGA
GATGTATTGTTTGAATTGGAGCTTTTTTGTGAGTTTTTTTTTAATTTTGCAATTAAATAAAAAGTAGCTA
AATTAGTTTTCGAATTCCCGCTCAAATAAATGTCCCAGAATTTACATTTTTGAGTTTTCCGGCTAAATTT
TTGCCGTTTTTTGAATATGATTTGTAATATTTGGTCTGAACCATGGTTTTTCCAATTTTCAGAATCTTTC
TCGCAAAAAATCTCCGTATCCCGCAAAATAATTGTTGAAGCGTCAAAAATTGGCCTAAAAGTCGATAAAT
TAACATTGATTTCGCTTTTTTTTTAGGAAAAAAGTCTAAAAGTATTTTTTAAACTATACAAAATCATTAA
ATTTTGACAAGAAAACGCTTAAATTACAATTTTTTTTATTTTTTAAAAATTTAAAAAAATTTTAAAAAAA
CATTAAAATTCAGATAAATTGCACAATTTTTATTGCACAAGTCGTTCGTCGTTCGTGTTTTTTAAAATGT
TGGCAAAGATTGTGAAGTCCCCTGTAGTTTAACACTCTAAGTTACTCCAAAGACTTCTACCTGCCTACCT
GCCTGCCTATCTATAACCTAGTGCCTATCACCTACTCGCTGCATAGTTTGATGTACCTATATAACAGTTC
ATAAATGAATTTTGTCAAAATTCCACTCTCAAGTATTCTTACACGTACTTATTTTGTACAAATCCTTGTC
AGTCGCTGCAAGAACATACACATCGAAGAGGCGCAATCGAAACAACAGGTGTTCGCCCGTTGATCGTCTC
CCCGCCCCGCCTGTTGGGCGGGACGGGTGTCGGTCACCACCACCACATCATATTGTTGGACACACTTTGC
ACATCCGGTTCACACCCGATTACCGCATCGGGGTCTTGATCTGGGGCGGCTATTGGATCTTTTGTTTATG
TAGATTTTTTTCTCGCCGTTATGATTTTGGATTATTTTTTCTCTTATCTTGCAGTCGACTTGTAATCTTT
GCCTGATTGCTAGCTAGCCAAAACTTTCACTTGTTCTTTTTTTTCCTCTAAGTATTTTCCCGAACTTATA
GTCGACCTTGAGCTTTGCTAGAAGCCAATAACACTTTTCAAATTTGCCCGCGGATCCCCATCTGCAGAAT
TCGCCCTTAAATGTTCACTCCAGAACAGTTCACAAAAGTGATGTCCCAACTGGGTAACTTTTCCCAGTTG
GGACAAATGTTCCAACCCGATCCCCGGGATTGGCCAAAGGACCCAAAGGTATGTTTCGAATGATACTAAC
ATAACATAGAACATTTTCAGGAGGACCCTTGGAGGGTACCGGTCCACGGGCTCCAGGATGACCCGGACCT
TCAGGCCCTTCTGAAGGGCAGCCAGCTTCTGAAGGTGAAGTCCAGCTCGTGGCGTAGGGAACGCTTCTAC
AAGCTACAGGAGGACTGCAAGACCATCTGGCAGGAATCTCGAAAGGTCATGAGGTCCCCGGAGTCGCAGC
TGTTCTCCATCGAGGACATTCAGGAGGTACGGATGGGACACCGCACAGAAGGCCTGGAGAAGTTTGCCCG
AGACATCCCCGAGGATCGATGCTTCTCCATTGTCTTCAAGGACCAGCGCAACACCCTAGACCTCATTGCC
CCATCACCAGCTGACGCTCAGCACTGGGTGCAGGGCCTGCGCAAGATCATCCACCACTCCGGCTCCATGG
ACCAGCGGCAGAAGGGACCGGTAGAAAAAATGAGTAAAGGAGAAGAACTTTTCACTGGAGTTGTCCCAAT
TCTTGTTGAATTAGATGGTGATGTTAATGGGCACAAATTTTCTGTCAGTGGAGAGGGTGAAGGTGATGCA
ACATACGGAAAACTTACCCTTAAATTTATTTGCACTACTGGAAAACTACCTGTTCCATGGGTAAGTTTAA
ACATATATATACTAACTAACCCTGATTATTTAAATTTTCAGCCAACACTTGTCACTACTTTCTGTTATGG
TGTTCAATGCTTCTCGAGATACCCAGATCATATGAAACGGCATGACTTTTTCAAGAGTGCCATGCCCGAA
GGTTATGTACAGGAAAGAACTATATTTTTCAAAGATGACGGGAACTACAAGACACGTAAGTTTAAACAGT
TCGGTACTAACTAACCATACATATTTAAATTTTCAGGTGCTGAAGTCAAGTTTGAAGGTGATACCCTTGT
TAATAGAATCGAGTTAAAAGGTATTGATTTTAAAGAAGATGGAAACATTCTTGGACACAAATTGGAATAC
AACTATAACTCACACAATGTATACATCATGGCAGACAAACAAAAGAATGGAATCAAAGTTGTAAGTTTAA
ACATGATTTTACTAACTAACTAATCTGATTTAAATTTTCAGAACTTCAAAATTAGACACAACATTGAAGA
TGGAAGCGTTCAACTAGCAGACCATTATCAACAAAATACTCCAATTGGCGATGGCCCTGTCCTTTTACCA
GACAACCATTACCTGTCCACACAATCTGCCCTTTCGAAAGATCCCAACGAAAAGAGAGACCACATGGTCC
TTCTTGAGTTTGTAACAGCTGCTGGGATTACACATGGCATGGATGAACTATACAAATAAGGATGATCGAC
GCCAACGTCGTTGAATTTTCAAATTTTAAATACTGAATATTTGTTTTTTTTCCTATTATTTATTTATTCT
CTTTGTGTTTTTTTTCTTGCTTTCTAAAAAATTAATTCAATCCAAATCTAAACATTTTTTTTTCTCTTTC
CGTCTCCCAATTCGTATTCCGCTCCTCTCATCTGAACACAATGTGCAAGTTTATTTATCTTCTCGCTTTC
ATTTCATTAGGACGTGGGGGGAATTGGTGGAAGGGGGAAACACACAAAAGGATGATGGAAATGAAATAAG
GACACACAATATGCAACAACATTCAATTCAGAAATATGGAGGAAGGTTTAAAAGAAAACATAAAAATATA
TAGAGGAGGAAGGAAAACTAGTAAAAAATAAGCAAAGAAATTAGGCGAACGATGAGAATTGTCCTCGCTT
GGAAACACTGGCCGTCGTTTTACACTCGAGACGTACGGTGCGCGCGATGCATTCGAAGATCTGCCCACTA
GTGAGTCGTATTATAAGTGCAAGTAAGATCAGTGTTTGTTTCGATATCAGTCTGTTTCGTAACGGTCTTC
TGTATAACTACAAAAAAGAATAAAAAACCGTATCACAACTGAGAAAAAAGACAAAACTTATTGAACAGTG
TTCCTTTCAAAAAATTATTTTGTAAAAAATCGAGTTTTTCTCCAAAATAACGCACGCAATCAAAAACAAG
AAAACTAACGTGTTCTCCTGGGCGTGGAACTCCTTATCAAGATTACCATTATTGTCTGTCAGAATTGATA
TTTCAATTATTTCATATCTAGACAAACCCGGGTGTCTTGCATTTATTAGTACTGTGAGTTTACATACAAA
CGAGGCTTACTCAGATAACATAGAGTCACCTCTAATTAGCAAAAACCCATTTCTAATTAGCTATTTCGAC
CAGTTCTAAAGTCACCGTAATTAGAAATGGTTTTTGTAGCTTTTCTAATTAGAAATGACCCCGAGATAAG
TGAAATATGGCATTTTCTGGGTTTTCTAGTAAGAAATGATCCCGCACGTAGTGATTCCGCGTTACAAGCC
AAATTCAAATTAAAAAAGTATATTACACAATTCAAGTTACATTATTTTCAGGAAACAATGGCGAAGAGCA
AAGCAGAGATTCAAAAGGAGGAAAGAGACAACAGATATGAACGAAGACTTCTTGAAAAGAGAAAGAGACA
TGAGGTGAGTAACCATGATAATAAATAATCAAGTAAGGGCTATAGATTTATAAATTCTGGAGTTAACAGT
TTCGAAAAAAAGTAGTTTTCATATGTGCGAAGGAATATCAAAAATAGGGGAATAGCCTAAACGAGTGAGA
AAATTAAATGTTTGTTATTTTTTCAAAAATGTCTGCAGGGCCGTTATCCTTTCAAATGCACTCTATCAAA
CATAGATCATATCCATCATATCTTATCCAGAATTTATATCATATCCAAGATTGAGAGCGTTTCAAGGAAA
ATCTCAAACAACCATACAATTTTGTAGATCGACAACAAGGCCTCCACTTCTTCATCGATGGCCTCTGCAG
CACCTGCACCACCAAGTTTGTATTTTTCATATTAATATAAAGTGAGCCACGCATAGTCGTTTTTAGGATT
TTTGCCAGATCGATGTCGCGCAAACAGACTGTTTTTTTTTCTTTGAAAGCCGTGCGTGACATGGGCCACG
GATTGTAACGCCGCGCTGGATGGATAAAAATTTATTCAGTTTTTTAGCCTTTACAAAATATGGTTCGACT
ACTTTCTTTATTTTTACATTTTTATAGGTGCTCATTGAGCTGAGATATTTTGGGTATAATCGGAAAATCG
CTGATTTTGGTCATTTTTCTGCACTAAAGATTACACAAAAAGTTCAGTATTTAGATTCATTGTTGAAAAT
TGGGGATGATCTACAGATACATATCGCCGTGTTCAAAAACACACGTGCTGTGACGTCGTGACTGGGGAAA
ACCCTGGCGTTACCCAACTTAATCGCCTTGCAGCACATCCCCCTTTCGCCAGCTGGCGTAATAGCGAAGA
GGCCCGCACCGATCGCCCTTCCCAACAGTTGCGCAGCCTGAATGGCGAATGGCGCCTGATGCGGTATTTT
CTCCTTACGCATCTGTGCGGTATTTCACACCGCATATGGTGCACTCTCAGTGCAATCTGCTCTGATGCCG
CATAGTTAAGCCAGCCCCGACACCCGCCAACACCCGCTGACGCGCCCTGACGGGCTTGTCTGCTCCCGGC
ATCCGCTTACAGACAAGCTGTGACCGTCTCCGGGAGCTGCATGTGTCAGAGGTTTTCACCGTCATCACCG
AAACGCGCGAGACGAAAGGGCCTCGTGATACGCCTATTTTTATAGGTTAATGTCATGATAATAATGGTTT
CTTAGACGTCAGGTGGCACTTTTCGGGGAAATGTGCGCGGAACCCCTATTTGTTTATTTTTCTAAATACA
TTCAAATATGTATCCGCTCATGAGACAATAACCCTGATAAATGCTTCAATAATATTGAAAAAGGAAGAGT
ATGAGTATTCAACATTTCCGTGTCGCCCTTATTCCCTTTTTTGCGGCATTTTGCCTTCCTGTTTTTGCTC
ACCCAGAAACGCTGGTGAAAGTAAAAGATGCTGAAGATCAGTTGGGTGCACGAGTGGGTTACATCGAACT
GGATCTCAACAGCGGTAAGATCCTTGAGAGTTTTCGCCCCGAAGAACGTTTTCCAATGATGAGCACTTTT
AAAGTTCTGCTATGTGGCGCGGTATTATCCCGTATTGACGCCGGGCAAGAGCAACTCGGTCGCCGCATAC
ACTATTCTCAGAATGACTTGGTTGAGTACTCACCAGTCACAGAAAAGCATCTTACGGATGGCATGACAGT
AAGAGAATTATGCAGTGCTGCCATAACCATGAGTGATAACACTGCGGCCAACTTACTTCTGACAACGATC
GGAGGACCGAAGGAGCTAACCGCTTTTTTGCACAACATGGGGGATCATGTAACTCGCCTTGATCGTTGGG
AACCGGAGCTGAATGAAGCCATACCAAACGACGAGCGTGACACCACGATGCCTGTAGCAATGGCAACAAC
GTTGCGCAAACTATTAACTGGCGAACTACTTACTCTAGCTTCCCGGCAACAATTAATAGACTGGATGGAG
GCGGATAAAGTTGCAGGACCACTTCTGCGCTCGGCCCTTCCGGCTGGCTGGTTTATTGCTGATAAATCTG
GAGCCGGTGAGCGTGGGTCTCGCGGTATCATTGCAGCACTGGGGTCAGATGGTAAGCCCTCCCGTATCGT
AGTTATCTACACGACGGGGAGTCAGGCAACTATGGATGAACGAAATAGACAGATCGCTGAGATAGGTGCC
TCACTGATTAAGCATTGGTAACTGTCAGACCAAGTTTACTCATATATACTTTAGATTGATTTAAAACTTC
ATTTTTAATTTAAAAGGATCTAGGTGAAGATCCTTTTTGATAATCTCATGACCAAAATCCCTTAACGTGA
GTTTTCGTTCCACTGAGCGTCAGACCCCGTAGAAAAGATCAAAGGATCTTCTTGAGATCCTTTTTTTCTG
CGCGTAATCTGCTGCTTGCAAACAAAAAAACCACCGCTACCAGCGGTGGTTTGTTTGCCGGATCAAGAGC
TACCAACTCTTTTTCCGAAGGTAACTGGCTTCAGCAGAGCGCAGATACCAAATACTGTTCTTCTAGTGTA
GCCGTAGTTAGGCCACCACTTCAAGAACTCTGTAGCACCGCCTACATACCTCGCTCTGCTAATCCTGTTA
CCAGTGGCTGCTGCCAGTGGCGATAAGTCGTGTCTTACCGGGTTGGACTCAAGACGATAGTTACCGGATA
AGGCGCAGCGGTCGGGCTGAACGGGGGGTTCGTGCACACAGCCCAGCTTGGAGCGAACGACCTACACCGA
ACTGAGATACCTACAGCGTGAGCTATGAGAAAGCGCCACGCTTCCCGAAGGGAGAAAGGCGGACAGGTAT
CCGGTAAGCGGCAGGGTCGGAACAGGAGAGCGCACGAGGGAGCTTCCAGGGGGAAACGCCTGGTATCTTT
ATAGTCCTGTCGGGTTTCGCCACCTCTGACTTGAGCGTCGATTTTTGTGATGCTCGTCAGGGGGGCGGAG
CCTATGGAAAAACGCCAGCAACGCGGCCTTTTTACGGTTCCTGGTCTTTTGCTGGCCTTTTGCTCACATG
TTCTTTCCTGCGTTATCCCCTGATTCTGTGGATAACCGTATTACCGCCTTTGAGTGAGCTGATACCAGCG
GATAACAATTTCACAG
Features (pLannotate 1.2.2; 14 found; start..end, strand, type, name):
   1113..1328    -  CDS            GSLG1_CAEEL (fragment): Experimental evidence at protein level: Swiss-Prot protein existence level 1. From Caenorhabditis elegans.
   2202..2219    -  misc_feature   P element 5' end (fragment): No description available
   2330..3172    +  CDS            unc-119: UN119_CAEEL - Experimental evidence at protein level: Swiss-Prot protein existence level 1. Myristoyl-binding protein that acts as a cargo adapter: specifically binds the myristoyl moiety of a subset of N-terminally myristoylated proteins and is required for their localization. Plays a key role in ciliary membrane localization of proteins. Required for the establishment or function of the nervous system. From Caenorhabditis elegans.
   5779..5796    -  misc_feature   CEN4 (fragment): S. cerevisiae CEN4 centromere
   6521..6598    +  CDS            ceh-32 (fragment): HM32_CAEEL - Experimental evidence at transcript level: Swiss-Prot protein existence level 2. Transcription factor which binds a motif with the core sequence 5'-GTATCA-3' (PubMed:30890567). Plays a role in head morphogenesis (PubMed:11476572). May cooperate with the transcription factor vab-3 and phosphatase eya-1 to repress transcription factor ets- 5 expression in non BAG neuronal cells (PubMed:30890567). From Caenorhabditis elegans.
   6695..7084    +  CDS            Plcd1 (fragment): PLCD1_RAT - Experimental evidence at protein level: Swiss-Prot protein existence level 1. The production of the second messenger molecules diacylglycerol (DAG) and inositol 1,4,5-trisphosphate (IP3) is mediated by activated phosphatidylinositol-specific phospholipase C enzymes (PubMed:16000311). Essential for trophoblast and placental development (By similarity). Binds phosphatidylinositol 4,5-bisphosphate (By similarity). From Rattus norvegicus (Rat).
   7103..7963    +  CDS            sg25: sg25 is a basic (constitutively fluorescent) green fluorescent protein published in 1997, derived from Aequorea victoria.
   8406..8424    +  CDS            lacZα (fragment): LacZα fragment of β-galactosidase; lacZ fragment
   9923..10059   +  CDS            lacZα (fragment): LacZα fragment of β-galactosidase; lacZ fragment
  10065..10164   -  misc_feature   bom (fragment): basis of mobility region from pBR322
  10266..10301   -  CDS            rop (fragment): Rop protein, which maintains plasmids at low copy number; rop
  10396..10500   +  promoter       AmpR promoter: bla
  10501..11361   +  CDS            AmpR: β-lactamase; bla; confers resistance to ampicillin, carbenicillin, and related antibiotics
  11532..12120   +  rep_origin     ori: high-copy-number ColE1/pMB1/pBR322/pUC origin of replication
