[The description below was written by a language model from this plasmid's Addgene catalogue record and pLannotate feature annotations shown in this document.]
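Description:
pGC682 is a C. elegans expression plasmid of about 12.3 kb built by Gibson assembly in the pCFJ151 backbone, a vector commonly used for Mos1-mediated single-copy insertion (MosSCI) into the worm genome. It is maintained in E. coli as a high-copy plasmid through a ColE1/pUC-type origin and is selected with ampicillin via the β-lactamase gene and its native promoter. The backbone also carries an unc-119 coding region, which in this vector family is a rescue marker that lets transgenic animals be identified by restored movement in unc-119 mutant worms. Short fragments annotated as C. elegans genomic sequence (for example a GSLG1 fragment) may represent the genomic flanking arms of the backbone, although the record does not define them. Other small hits, such as the P element, CEN4, bom, rop and lacZα fragments, are probably backbone remnants or incidental matches.

The payload is a transcriptional reporter for lag-2, which encodes a DSL-family Notch ligand. According to the record, 1 kb of lag-2 promoter lacking the DBS motif drives a GFP-PH fusion. The feature table supports this: a fragment of rat phospholipase C delta 1, corresponding to its PI(4,5)P2-binding pleckstrin homology domain, lies directly upstream of an Aequorea-derived green fluorescent protein. The PH domain targets the fluorescence to the plasma membrane and so outlines the expressing cells. The promoter itself and any 3' UTR are not annotated in the table. Because the DBS motif is absent, the construct appears suited to comparison with reporters that retain it, testing that element's contribution to lag-2 expression. The associated study concerns DAF-7/TGFβ signalling and LAG-2 expression in the germline stem cell niche.
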