Addgene plasmid #107020: pGC682
Purpose: GFP reporter of lag-2 driven by 1 kb of promoter, which lackes DBS motif
Depositing lab: Jane Hubbard. Depositing organization: NYU Grossman School of Medicine. Publication: Linking the environment, DAF-7/TGFbeta signaling and LAG-2/DSL ligand expression in the germline stem cell niche. Pekar O, Ow MC, Hui KY, Noyes MB, Hall SE, Hubbard EJA. Development. 2017 Aug 15;144(16):2896-2906. doi: 10.1242/dev.147660. PubMed 28811311.
Backbone
  Vector backbone: pCFJ151
  Vector type: Worm Expression
Growth in bacteria
  Bacterial resistance: Ampicillin, 100 μg/mL
  Growth temperature: 37°C
  Growth strain: DH5alpha
  Copy number: High Copy
Gene/Insert
  Gene/Insert name: GFP-PH
  Species: C. elegans (nematode)
  Promoter: lag-2
  Tag / fusion protein: GFP
  Cloning method: Gibson Cloning
  Sequencing primers: 5′ taaattagttttcgaattcccgc; 3′ ttaTTTGTATAGTTCATCCATGCCATGT
Terms and licenses: Academic/Nonprofit Terms; Industry Terms: Not Available to Industry
How to cite: pGC682 was a gift from Jane Hubbard (Addgene plasmid # 107020 ; http://n2t.net/addgene:107020 ; RRID:Addgene_107020)
